Addgene plasmid #131812: pBW010
Purpose: Vector with aTc inducible M. laminosus Fd1 mutant with the estrogen recepor-ligand binding domain fused between amino acids 35 and 36
Depositing lab: Jonathan Silberg. Depositing organization: Rice University. Publication: Combinatorial design of chemical-dependent protein switches for controlling intracellular electron transfer. Wu B, Atkinson JT, Kahanda D, Bennett GN, Silberg JJ. bioRxiv May 23, 2019 10.1101/645978v1.
Backbone
  Vector backbone: ColE1
  Total vector size (bp): 4046
  Vector type: Synthetic Biology
Growth in bacteria
  Bacterial resistance: Chloramphenicol, 25 μg/mL
  Growth temperature: 37°C
  Growth strain: DH5alpha
  Copy number: High Copy
Gene/Insert
  Gene/Insert name: M. laminosus Fd1 mutant with the estrogen recepor-ligand binding domain fused between amino acids 35 and 36
  Species: Synthetic
Terms and licenses: Academic/Nonprofit Terms; Industry Terms: Not Available to Industry
Depositor comments: For detailed annotations see the GenBank file under Resource Information/Supplemental Documents. Please visit https://www.biorxiv.org/content/10.1101/645978v1 for BioRxiv preprint
How to cite: pBW010 was a gift from Jonathan Silberg (Addgene plasmid # 131812 ; http://n2t.net/addgene:131812 ; RRID:Addgene_131812)
