[The description below was written by a language model from this plasmid's Addgene catalogue record and pLannotate feature annotations shown in this document.]
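Description:
pBW010 is a small (about 4.0 kb) high-copy bacterial expression plasmid built for synthetic biology work in E. coli. It replicates from a ColE1/pUC-type origin and is selected with chloramphenicol through a cat gene driven by its native promoter and closed off by a lambda t0 terminator.

The payload is an engineered ferredoxin switch. The Mastigocladus laminosus ferredoxin Fd1 coding sequence has been split between residues 35 and 36, and the ligand-binding domain of the human estrogen receptor (ESR1) is inserted in frame at that position. The automated annotation reflects this architecture as a short N-terminal ferredoxin segment, an ESR1 fragment, and a longer C-terminal ferredoxin segment. It labels the ferredoxin pieces by homology to red algal ferredoxins, whereas the catalogue entry identifies the source as M. laminosus. The fusion is transcribed from the PLtetO-1 promoter, a lambda PL derivative carrying tet operator sites, and is followed by rrnB T1 and T7Te terminators. A second cassette on the same plasmid expresses the TetR repressor from a J23119-type constitutive promoter with its own rrnB T1 terminator. The fusion gene is therefore held off until anhydrotetracycline releases TetR from the operators.

According to the record and the associated publication title, the construct belongs to a set of chemical-dependent protein switches for controlling intracellular electron transfer. The design implies that ligand binding to the inserted receptor domain is meant to modulate the ability of the iron-sulfur ferredoxin to carry electrons between partner proteins. This would give two layers of chemical control, aTc for expression and a receptor ligand for activity. The record does not state which ligand or which partner proteins are used.
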