Features (pLannotate 1.2.2; 14 found; start..end, strand, type, name):
    108..181     +  promoter       PLtetO-1 promoter: modified phage lambda PL promoter with tet operator sites (Lutz and Bujard, 1997)
    216..311     +  CDS            FER_PORPP: Experimental evidence at protein level: Swiss-Prot protein existence level 1. Ferredoxins are iron-sulfur proteins that transfer electrons in a wide variety of metabolic reactions. From Porphyridium purpureum (Red alga) (Porphyridium cruentum).
    363..1115    +  CDS            ESR1 (fragment): ESR1_HUMAN - Also known as ESR, NR3A1. Experimental evidence at protein level: Swiss-Prot protein existence level 1. [Isoform 3]: Involved in activation of NOS3 and endothelial nitric oxide production (PubMed:21937726). Isoforms lacking one or several functional domains are thought to modulate transcriptional activity by competitive ligand or DNA binding and/or heterodimerization with the full-length receptor (PubMed:10970861). Binds to ERE and inhibits isoform 1 (PubMed:10970861). From Homo sapiens (Human).
   1113..1346    +  CDS            PETF (fragment): FER2_CYACA - Experimental evidence at protein level: Swiss-Prot protein existence level 1. Ferredoxins are iron-sulfur proteins that transfer electrons in a wide variety of metabolic reactions. From Cyanidium caldarium (Red alga).
   1379..1450    +  terminator     rrnB T1 terminator: transcription terminator T1 from the E. coli rrnB gene
   1466..1493    +  terminator     T7Te terminator: phage T7 early transcription terminator
   1500..1544    +  misc_feature   MCS (fragment): pUC18/19 multiple cloning site
   1551..1579    +  promoter       J23119 promoter (fragment): bacterial promoter (Registry of Standard Biological Parts BBa J23119)
   1614..2240    +  CDS            TetR: tetracycline repressor TetR; tetR; TetR binds to the tetracycline operator tetO to inhibit transcription. This inhibition can be relieved by adding tetracycline or doxycycline.
   2246..2332    +  terminator     rrnB T1 terminator: Escherichia coli rrnB; transcription terminator T1 from the E. coli rrnB gene
   2497..3085    -  rep_origin     ori: high-copy-number ColE1/pMB1/pBR322/pUC origin of replication
   3173..3267    -  terminator     lambda t0 terminator: transcription terminator from phage lambda
   3291..3947    -  CDS            cat: CAT_ECOLX - Experimental evidence at protein level: Swiss-Prot protein existence level 1. This enzyme is an effector of chloramphenicol resistance in bacteria. From Escherichia coli. This protein is used as a marker in many commonly used cloning vectors, such as pACYC184.
   3948..4046    -  promoter       cat promoter: promoter of the E. coli cat gene encoding chloramphenicol acetyltransferase
>Addgene plasmid #131812 | pBW010 | addgene full sequence | sequence record 259033 | Addgene NGS Result
CCAACGTCTCATTTTCGCCAGATATCGACGTCTAAGAAACCATTATTATCATGACATTAACCTATAAAAA
TAGGCGTATCACGAGGCCCTTTCGTCTTGACCTCGAGTCCCTATCAGTGATAGAGATTGACATCCCTATC
AGTGATAGAGATACTGAGCACATCAGCAGGACGCACTGACCTAAAAATCCGATCCCTCTTTAGTTCTCAA
TCATGGCAACCTATAAAGTTACACTTATTAACGAAGCTGAAGGTCTAAACAAAACAATTGAAGTTCCAGA
TGATCAGTACATTTTAGATGCGGCTGAAGAAGCTGGTATAGATGCTGCAGCTGGGGGCGGAGGTTCTGGA
GGTGGTGGGTCCAAGAAGAATTCACTGGCGTTGTCGCTTACGGCTGACCAAATGGTTTCTGCTCTGCTTG
ACGCCGAACCTCCGATCCTGTACTCTGAATACGACCCGACTCGTCCTTTTTCAGAGGCGAGTATGATGGG
GCTGCTTACGAATCTGGCAGACCGCGAGTTGGTACATATGATTAATTGGGCTAAACGTGTGCCGGGTTTC
GTGGACTTGACCCTGCATGACCAGGTCCACCTGTTAGAATGCGCCTGGTTAGAGATTTTAATGATCGGAC
TTGTCTGGCGTAGCATGGAACACCCCGGAAAACTGTTATTTGCCCCTAACTTGCTGCTGGACCGCAACCA
GGGGAAGTGTGTCGAAGGAATGGTGGAAATTTTCGACATGCTTCTTGCCACTTCCTCGCGTTTTCGTATG
ATGAATTTACAGGGAGAAGAGTTCGTTTGTTTAAAGTCAATCATCTTACTGAATAGCGGGGTTTACACAT
TCTTATCTTCCACTCTTAAATCACTGGAGGAGAAAGACCATATTCACCGTGTCCTGGACAAGATCACAGA
TACTCTTATCCATCTTATGGCGAAGGCAGGCTTAACACTTCAACAGCAACATCAGCGCCTTGCTCAGCTT
CTGTTGATTTTAAGCCATATCCGTCACATGTCAAACAAGGGTATGGAACACCTTTACAGTATGAAGTGTA
AGAACGTCGTTCCATTGTATGATTTGTTACTGGAAATGCTTGACGCTCACCGTCTGCATGCACCTGGTGG
CGGTGGCTCTGGTGGAGGCGGGAGCGCAGCTGCAATAGACTTACCGTATTCTTGTCGTGCTGGTGCTTGC
TCTACCTGTGCTGGTAAACTCATATCCGGTACTGTCGATCAAAGCGATCAGTCATTTTTAGACGACGATC
AAATTGAAGCTGGATACGTTCTCACCTGCGTTGCTTACCCAACTTCCGATTGCGTCATCGAAACACACAA
AGAAGAAGAGCTTTACTAAGAATTCTGATAATAATCTAGACCAGGCATCAAATAAAACGAAAGGCTCAGT
CGAAAGACTGGGCCTTTCGTTTTATCTGTTGTTTGTCGGTGAACGCTCTCTACTAGAGTCACACTGGCTC
ACCTTCGGGTGGGCCTTTCTGCGTTTATAGGTACCCGTGGATCCTCTAGAGTCGACCTGCAGGCATGCAA
GCTTTTTACGGCTAGCTCAGTCCTAGGTATAGTGCTAGCCCAGCCAGAGAAACACTCTTTAACAGGGGGT
AGTATGATGTCTCGTTTAGATAAAAGTAAAGTGATTAACAGCGCATTAGAGCTGCTTAATGAGGTCGGAA
TCGAAGGTTTAACAACCCGTAAACTCGCCCAGAAGCTAGGTGTAGAGCAGCCTACATTGTATTGGCATGT
AAAAAATAAGCGGGCTTTGCTCGACGCCTTAGCCATTGAGATGTTAGATAGGCACCATACTCACTTTTGC
CCTTTAGAAGGGGAAAGCTGGCAAGATTTTTTACGTAATAACGCTAAAAGTTTTAGATGTGCTTTACTAA
GTCATCGCGATGGAGCAAAAGTACATTTAGGTACACGGCCTACAGAAAAACAGTATGAAACTCTCGAAAA
TCAATTAGCCTTTTTATGCCAACAAGGTTTTTCACTAGAGAATGCATTATATGCACTCAGCGCAGTGGGG
CATTTTACTTTAGGTTGCGTATTGGAAGATCAAGAGCATCAAGTCGCTAAAGAAGAAAGGGAAACACCTA
CTACTGATAGTATGCCGCCATTATTACGACAAGCTATCGAATTATTTGATCACCAAGGTGCAGAGCCAGC
CTTCTTATTCGGCCTTGAATTGATCATATGCGGATTAGAAAAACAACTTAAATGTGAAAGTGGGTCTTAA
GGCATCAAATAAAACGAAAGGCTCAGTCGAAAGACTGGGCCTTTCGTTTTATCTGTTGTTTGTCGGTGAA
CGCTCTCCTGAGTAGGACAAATCCGCCGCCCTAGACCTAGGGCGTTCGGCTGCGGCGAGCGGTATCAGCT
CACTCAAAGGCGGTAATACGGTTATCCACAGAATCAGGGGATAACGCATGCAAGAACATGTGAGCAAAAG
GCCAGCAAAAGGCCAGGAACCGTAAAAAGGCCGCGTTGCTGGCGTTTTTCCATAGGCTCCGCCCCCCTGA
CGAGCATCACAAAAATCGACGCTCAAGTCAGAGGTGGCGAAACCCGACAGGACTATAAAGATACCAGGCG
TTTCCCCCTGGAAGCTCCCTCGTGCGCTCTCCTGTTCCGACCCTGCCGCTTACCGGATACCTGTCCGCCT
TTCTCCCTTCGGGAAGCGTGGCGCTTTCTCATAGCTCACGCTGTAGGTATCTCAGTTCGGTGTAGGTCGT
TCGCTCCAAGCTGGGCTGTGTGCACGAACCCCCCGTTCAGCCCGACCGCTGCGCCTTATCCGGTAACTAT
CGTCTTGAGTCCAACCCGGTAAGACACGACTTATCGCCACTGGCAGCAGCCACTGGTAACAGGATTAGCA
GAGCGAGGTATGTAGGCGGTGCTACAGAGTTCTTGAAGTGGTGGCCTAACTACGGCTACACTAGAAGGAC
AGTATTTGGTATCTGCGCTCTGCTGAAGCCAGTTACCTTCGGAAAAAGAGTTGGTAGCTCTTGATCCGGC
AAACAAACCACCGCTGGTAGCGGTGGTTTTTTTGTTTGCAAGCAGCAGATTACGCGCAGAAAAAAAGGAT
CTCAAGAAGATCCTTTGATCTTTTCTACGGGGTCTGACGCTCAGTGGAACGAAAACTCACGTTAAGGGAT
TTTGGTCATGACTAGTGCTTGGATTCTCACCAATAAAAAACGCCCGGCGGCAACCGAGCGTTCTGAACAA
ATCCAGATGGAGTTCTGAGGTCATTACTGGATCTATCAACAGGAGTCCAAGCGAGCTCGATATCAAATTA
CGCCCCGCCCTGCCACTCATCGCAGTACTGTTGTAATTCATTAAGCATTCTGCCGACATGGAAGCCATCA
CAAACGGCATGATGAACCTGAATCGCCAGCGGCATCAGCACCTTGTCGCCTTGCGTATAATATTTGCCCA
TGGTGAAAACGGGGGCGAAGAAGTTGTCCATATTGGCCACGTTTAAATCAAAACTGGTGAAACTCACCCA
GGGATTGGCTGAGACGAAAAACATATTCTCAATAAACCCTTTAGGGAAATAGGCCAGGTTTTCACCATAA
CACGCCACATCTTGCGAATATATGTGTAGAAACTGCCGGAAATCGTCGTGGTATTCACTCCAGAGCGATG
AAAACGTTTCAGTTTGCTCATGGAAAACGGTGTAACAAGGGTGAACACTATCCCATATCACCAGCTCACC
GTCTTTCATTGCCATACGAAATTCCGGATGAGCATTCATCAGGCGGGCAAGAATGTGAATAAAGGCCGGA
TAAAACTTGTGCTTATTTTTCTTTACGGTCTTTAAAAAGGCCGTAATATCCAGCTGAACGGTCTGGTTAT
AGGTACATTGAGCAACTGACTGAAATGCCTCAAAATGTTCTTTACGATGCCATTGGGATATATCAACGGT
GGTATATCCAGTGATTTTTTTCTCCATTTTAGCTTCCTTAGCTCCTGAAAATCTCGATAACTCAAAAAAT
ACGACCGGTAGTGATCTTATTTCATTATGGTGAAAGTTGGAACCTCTTACGGGCCGG
